>Addgene plasmid #203835 | pGL4.11_Nued2_E1_dAP1 | addgene full sequence | sequence record 403384 | Addgene NGS Result
GAGCTGTGCGTCCGTGGCCCCATGATCATGAGCGGCTACGTTAACAACCCCGAGGCTACAAACGCTCTCA
TCGACAAGGACGGCTGGCTGCACAGCGGCGACATCGCCTACTGGGACGAGGACGAGCACTTCTTCATCGT
GGACCGGCTGAAGAGCCTGATCAAATACAAGGGCTACCAGGTAGCCCCAGCCGAACTGGAGAGCATCCTG
CTGCAACACCCCAACATCTTCGACGCCGGGGTCGCCGGCCTGCCCGACGACGATGCCGGCGAGCTGCCCG
CCGCAGTCGTCGTGCTGGAACACGGTAAAACCATGACCGAGAAGGAGATCGTGGACTATGTGGCCAGCCA
GGTTACAACCGCCAAGAAGCTGCGCGGTGGTGTTGTGTTCGTGGACGAGGTGCCTAAAGGACTGACCGGC
AAGTTGGACGCCCGCAAGATCCGCGAGATTCTCATTAAGGCCAAGAAGGGCGGCAAGATCGCCGTGAATT
CTCACGGCTTCCCTCCCGAGGTGGAGGAGCAGGCCGCCGGCACCCTGCCCATGAGCTGCGCCCAGGAGAG
CGGCATGGATAGACACCCTGCTGCTTGCGCCAGCGCCAGGATCAACGTCTAAGGCCGCGACTCTAGAGTC
GGGGCGGCCGGCCGCTTCGAGCAGACATGATAAGATACATTGATGAGTTTGGACAAACCACAACTAGAAT
GCAGTGAAAAAAATGCTTTATTTGTGAAATTTGTGATGCTATTGCTTTATTTGTAACCATTATAAGCTGC
AATAAACAAGTTAACAACAACAATTGCATTCATTTTATGTTTCAGGTTCAGGGGGAGGTGTGGGAGGTTT
TTTAAAGCAAGTAAAACCTCTACAAATGTGGTAAAATCGATAAGGATCCGTCGACCGATGCCCTTGAGAG
CCTTCAACCCAGTCAGCTCCTTCCGGTGGGCGCGGGGCATGACTATCGTCGCCGCACTTATGACTGTCTT
CTTTATCATGCAACTCGTAGGACAGGTGCCGGCAGCGCTCTTCCGCTTCCTCGCTCACTGACTCGCTGCG
CTCGGTCGTTCGGCTGCGGCGAGCGGTATCAGCTCACTCAAAGGCGGTAATACGGTTATCCACAGAATCA
GGGGATAACGCAGGAAAGAACATGTGAGCAAAAGGCCAGCAAAAGGCCAGGAACCGTAAAAAGGCCGCGT
TGCTGGCGTTTTTCCATAGGCTCCGCCCCCCTGACGAGCATCACAAAAATCGACGCTCAAGTCAGAGGTG
GCGAAACCCGACAGGACTATAAAGATACCAGGCGTTTCCCCCTGGAAGCTCCCTCGTGCGCTCTCCTGTT
CCGACCCTGCCGCTTACCGGATACCTGTCCGCCTTTCTCCCTTCGGGAAGCGTGGCGCTTTCTCATAGCT
CACGCTGTAGGTATCTCAGTTCGGTGTAGGTCGTTCGCTCCAAGCTGGGCTGTGTGCACGAACCCCCCGT
TCAGCCCGACCGCTGCGCCTTATCCGGTAACTATCGTCTTGAGTCCAACCCGGTAAGACACGACTTATCG
CCACTGGCAGCAGCCACTGGTAACAGGATTAGCAGAGCGAGGTATGTAGGCGGTGCTACAGAGTTCTTGA
AGTGGTGGCCTAACTACGGCTACACTAGAAGAACAGTATTTGGTATCTGCGCTCTGCTGAAGCCAGTTAC
CTTCGGAAAAAGAGTTGGTAGCTCTTGATCCGGCAAACAAACCACCGCTGGTAGCGGTGGTTTTTTTGTT
TGCAAGCAGCAGATTACGCGCAGAAAAAAAGGATCTCAAGAAGATCCTTTGATCTTTTCTACGGGGTCTG
ACGCTCAGTGGAACGAAAACTCACGTTAAGGGATTTTGGTCATGAGATTATCAAAAAGGATCTTCACCTA
GATCCTTTTAAATTAAAAATGAAGTTTTAAATCAATCTAAAGTATATATGAGTAAACTTGGTCTGACAGC
GGCCGCAAATGCTAAACCACTGCAGTGGTTACCAGTGCTTGATCAGTGAGGCACCGATCTCAGCGATCTG
CCTATTTCGTTCGTCCATAGTGGCCTGACTCCCCGTCGTGTAGATCACTACGATTCGTGAGGGCTTACCA
TCAGGCCCCAGCGCAGCAATGATGCCGCGAGAGCCGCGTTCACCGGCCCCCGATTTGTCAGCAATGAACC
AGCCAGCAGGGAGGGCCGAGCGAAGAAGTGGTCCTGCTACTTTGTCCGCCTCCATCCAGTCTATGAGCTG
CTGTCGTGATGCTAGAGTAAGAAGTTCGCCAGTGAGTAGTTTCCGAAGAGTTGTGGCCATTGCTACTGGC
ATCGTGGTATCACGCTCGTCGTTCGGTATGGCTTCGTTCAACTCTGGTTCCCAGCGGTCAAGCCGGGTCA
CATGATCACCCATATTATGAAGAAATGCAGTCAGCTCCTTAGGGCCTCCGATCGTTGTCAGAAGTAAGTT
GGCCGCGGTGTTGTCGCTCATGGTAATGGCAGCACTACACAATTCTCTTACCGTCATGCCATCCGTAAGA
TGCTTTTCCGTGACCGGCGAGTACTCAACCAAGTCGTTTTGTGAGTAGTGTATACGGCGACCAAGCTGCT
CTTGCCCGGCGTCTATACGGGACAACACCGCGCCACATAGCAGTACTTTGAAAGTGCTCATCATCGGGAA
TCGTTCTTCGGGGCGGAAAGACTCAAGGATCTTGCCGCTATTGAGATCCAGTTCGATATAGCCCACTCTT
GCACCCAGTTGATCTTCAGCATCTTTTACTTTCACCAGCGTTTCGGGGTGTGCAAAAACAGGCAAGCAAA
ATGCCGCAAAGAAGGGAATGAGTGCGACACGAAAATGTTGGATGCTCATACTCGTCCTTTTTCAATATTA
TTGAAGCATTTATCAGGGTTACTAGTACGTCTCTCAAGGATAAGTAAGTAATATTAAGGTACGGGAGGTA
TTGGACAGGCCGCAATAAAATATCTTTATTTTCATTACATCTGTGTGTTGGTTTTTTGTGTGAATCGATA
GTACTAACATACGCTCTCCATCAAAACAAAACGAAACAAAACAAACTAGCAAAATAGGCTGTCCCCAGTG
CAAGTGCAGGTGCCAGAACATTTCTCTGGCCTAACTGGCCGGTACCTGAGCTCGCTAGCTTCCTGGCTTG
TAGTGACCTCGTCTATTGCTAGAAATCAGAAGGTACCACTGAGCCTTCATTTGTTTGGTGAAATCATGGA
GTTACATTAACAAGCCGTTTCCCCAAACTATGGCTCTCTACCCACTTGTAATACACCCGTGCACAGGAAC
ATTTTCTGAAAGTCAATGTTTCCTATCACTTGCTCCAAAATTAAACCAGAGATACATCATTCAGGAAGAA
GCCAGATGCACTGAAGAAAGAAAAACCTGCTTTATCAGAAGGGGCAAGCTTCTCTCACATCCCATAGCAA
TTTAAATTCATTTGCCGGAATGTTAAATACAACCAGTCTTTTAGTTGGGTCCCTTCACATAAACACCAAG
TTAGCATAAATGCAAAATAGTTCACATGATTAAATCTTTATAACACCATAATTTATCTTATGTACACACA
CACACACAGAGAAAGAGAGAGAGAGAGAGAGAGAGAGAGATCTTTTACTTGCTGATACTTCTACATTTTT
TCTGGAGTTCTCAACTCTCATCATCTCTCTAAGGAAGCTGGCTTGTATTGCCCCAGACTCTTAGTGTATT
TAGTTCTAAAGGATAGTATACAGAATAAAGGGAAATTTTAATTTTGTTTTTAATAGGACCTATATAATTC
AGGCCTAGCTCTGGTGGAGAGAAGGGGAGGAGAGGTCCATTAGCATTTATTGTGCACCTGCTTTATGCTA
AACATGTCTGGAAACAGTGTCTCACACTTCACTCTACATCCCACCCACTGCTCCTCTCCTATTCACCCTT
TCCCACAATCTTTCCCCCATCCCCCTAGCCCCAGCAAAGGTATCCATCATTGGCTGAAAAGTATACATTT
TTCAGCATGGAGCATTACTGCTGACAAAAACCCACTTTAGGAAGTAAGATTTCTTCTCTTATTCATAGAA
TGATTCATGTCACACACACTTCTTTTTCACGGTACGTCACAACAGGCTTTGTAAGGCTTATAATTACTGA
GGCTATTTTTGTGTCTCTATTCATTGCTTTCCCCCACCCGCCTTCTCTGCATTAATAACCAGTCCATCCC
CCCCCCCTCATTATTCAGTACGCAGCAAAATAGAACTGGTGTCAGCCAATCAGCCTCTTGTATGGTGACT
CATTTTTAGGCAGAAGCTTAAAAACATTGGTCCTTGTCAACAGAAATTAAGCCTGCTGCTACCCTATTCC
TGAGGTAGATCCAGGAAAACTCTGAAATAGAATGGGAACAGATCTCATATCTAATTAGATCCTTTCTATC
TCTGAGAATTGTATTCAGTGCAATCATTACTGCCACCTGCTTGACAGTGTGTACAATACTTTGTTTAAGC
TTCCCCACTACTGGATCCATTTAACAGACCAAACCACTGAGGAAGCGCGTTTAAACGTGTGGCGCGCCAG
CTAGTAACAGTTGGCATTGGGACTAGAAGGCCTCATTCCTAAACCAGCAGATTTTTCCATTGTACCAGGA
AAACAAAACTGCAAATAGCATAAGTCCTCTGATTTTACTGTCTCCAGAGAAAATCATATCCTCAATGCCT
GGGTCTTTCCATCTGGAATTTGGCAACTCTGCTGATCCCTTCTCATAGTGGGAACTCTTGTAGGAAGTCT
AAGAGCAATTATTTTGGGGATATATGCTATTTTTATGTCTTCTTGTACATCACCTTCTTTGGTCAGGAGG
AAATTAGAATTCTGGAAATACGTTTAATTATTAAAAGGACAAGCCTTGGCTTCAAGTAGTTGCAAATATG
AATTATTAGTCCATGTCATGAAAGGGCTGGAGAACTACAAAGAAACAATGATAATCTATTTGTCACACCC
AATTAAGATCTGCCCTGGCCTGGGAGTAAAAGAGCATTAAATCTGTGAGTGGTAACTTCAAGCAGCATGT
CTATATTTGGGTAATTCTGAACATGCCTGGATTTGGTACCTTACAGCATCCTCTAAAAATGTACTACTTT
AGAAAGTGTTTTGAGATTTTGTTGCCTTCGTGATTGCAGTTTGTGTGTGTGTGTGTGTGTGGGGGGTGTT
ATTTGAGCTTTTGAGTTTCCATGTAGCCAAAGAAAGAAAGTCTAGGAAGAAATGGTAGACTCAAGGTCAA
ATTCAACAAGGGGAAACTTCTTTGTGGTGAGTCTAGACAACAAAGCCATTAGCCCAGTGTTCACCCCCCT
GCCTACACCCTACCTTTTCCATTGATGAATATTCTTACCTGAGCCATCCTCGCTTCTGAGTCCTGCTCTG
GGTCCTGTGGAGACTGAATATCCTGTCTGTAGTTTTTAATCCTTGAAGAGATTTTTCATGAATAGAACTT
TCCTTATAATTTAGCAACACTGTCCTTGAAAACCCCCACAACTATTTACATAACAGAAGCTATTGTTTGA
AGTGCAAAACAGGTCAGAATTTGGTTCCCAGAGATTAATCACTGCAGTCTATTTTGTATTATCATAATAA
TTTCATTTATTTTGATACAATTTGTTTTCAGAATCAACCCCAGCTTCTTTGCACAAGTGACAAATCCATT
TGTTTCTGGTAGAATGGGTAATGTGATTAATGACCTTGCAACAGGATTTCTTTAAAAAGGGGGAACTTTT
TTTTTTTCATTTTTAATTCACAGTAAACCAGCTGAGTCTGTTAAGTGTGTAACTGTTCTGAACTTGTAAG
CCATGGGTAAGATTTTGAAATACCCCCTCCCAATCTTTTGCGGGGTTTCTGGGTATTAATATTAGGCTTT
CTCCAAGAATCTGATGATACTAGTCTCCAGGTGTAAAGTGGACTTGTTGGATTCCCGCATTAAAAAGAAC
GGGGCCCCAGTCTTTGCCATGGCCCCATCATGTTTATTCCGGCTGGATGTTCTCATCAAACCGAGGTCAT
GCGAAATAAATAAGGTCATGCCTAGAAGGATATTGTCCCCGCACAAGAACCTTCGAGTGAACTCGTGACT
ACTGCCTCCTGGTCTTCTGTGTGGGCATCCCCTTCTTTCTTGCAGCATCCAGGACCCACTTCTGTCCCTG
CTGGTCTGTTTCTTTCTTTCTTTCTTTCTTTCTTTCTTTCTTTCTTGTTTTCTTCCGTTTTTCCCCTTGA
GTTCTCTGGGGTTGGGCCTGGGATTTTGGGTACGCCTACAGACTGTCCGCCTCTGCAATCGACCGTCGTG
CTTCCCGCGCCAGAACAAGGAAGCCCACGCGAGCCGCGTAGGTGGCTCGCGTGGAAGACCCGGGTTCGAG
TCCCGCTGGGAGAATTCCTCCTAGGCAAGTGGAGTCATCTCGGTCAGGATTTCTCAGCCGGAAGCCGCGC
CAACACCTCTCATCGTGGGCGGCAAGTTGTCCCCGGGGCTTCTTTGACCGTGCGGGGCCAGCCGACGCTT
TCTCTGACCGTTTCCGAAGCCCAGTTTCCTTTCCTAAGGAGCCTTGGGGATCCTGCACTCGCGTCTCTGA
AACCCAACCCACGACAGAACCCAGCCGCCTGGGCCAGCTTAGCAATGCGCCCGCGCCCCGCCCTCCGCGT
GACGCGAACGCCGGCGGACCAATCAGAGAGCGCGGCGCGAGCCCCACGCGCCTGTGGCCCCACCCTCCAA
GCTTAAGAAAGGGCGCGCGGGCAGAGCCCGGGCCAGAACGCCGCGCAAAGCGGAGAGCGGGTTTTTGCGA
CGGCAGGCGGCGCTTGTGCTGCCGTTTCCGTGCTGCACGCGGTTCCCTCGAGTGCCGCGCTCGGACAGAC
GTAGCCGGCCGCGAAGGCGCCCAGACGGCAAACCAGCGACCCATGCTGAAGTGAGCACACAGGTCAGCGA
GGATATCAAGATCTGGCCTCGGCGGCCAAGCTTGGCAATCCGGTACTGTTGGTAAAGCCACCATGGAAGA
TGCCAAAAACATTAAGAAGGGCCCAGCGCCATTCTACCCACTCGAAGACGGGACCGCCGGCGAGCAGCTG
CACAAAGCCATGAAGCGCTACGCCCTGGTGCCCGGCACCATCGCCTTTACCGACGCACATATCGAGGTGG
ACATTACCTACGCCGAGTACTTCGAGATGAGCGTTCGGCTGGCAGAAGCTATGAAGCGCTATGGGCTGAA
TACAAACCATCGGATCGTGGTGTGCAGCGAGAATAGCTTGCAGTTCTTCATGCCCGTGTTGGGTGCCCTG
TTCATCGGTGTGGCTGTGGCCCCAGCTAACGACATCTACAACGAGCGCGAGCTGCTGAACAGCATGGGCA
TCAGCCAGCCCACCGTCGTATTCGTGAGCAAGAAAGGGCTGCAAAAGATCCTCAACGTGCAAAAGAAGCT
ACCGATCATACAAAAGATCATCATCATGGATAGCAAGACCGACTACCAGGGCTTCCAAAGCATGTACACC
TTCGTGACTTCCCATTTGCCACCCGGCTTCAACGAGTACGACTTCGTGCCCGAGAGCTTCGACCGGGACA
AAACCATCGCCCTGATCATGAACAGTAGTGGCAGTACCGGATTGCCCAAGGGCGTAGCCCTACCGCACCG
CACCGCTTGTGTCCGATTCAGTCATGCCCGCGACCCCATCTTCGGCAACCAGATCATCCCCGACACCGCT
ATCCTCAGCGTGGTGCCATTTCACCACGGCTTCGGCATGTTCACCACGCTGGGCTACTTGATCTGCGGCT
TTCGGGTCGTGCTCATGTACCGCTTCGAGGAGGAGCTATTCTTGCGCAGCTTGCAAGACTATAAGATTCA
ATCTGCCCTGCTGGTGCCCACACTATTTAGCTTCTTCGCTAAGAGCACTCTCATCGACAAGTACGACCTA
AGCAACTTGCACGAGATCGCCAGCGGCGGGGCGCCGCTCAGCAAGGAGGTAGGTGAGGCCGTGGCCAAAC
GCTTCCACCTACCAGGCATCCGCCAGGGCTACGGCCTGACAGAAACAACCAGCGCCATTCTGATCACCCC
CGAAGGGGACGACAAGCCTGGCGCAGTAGGCAAGGTGGTGCCCTTCTTCGAGGCTAAGGTGGTGGACTTG
GACACCGGTAAGACACTGGGTGTGAACCAGCGCGGC
Features (pLannotate 1.2.2; 10 found; start..end, strand, type, name):
    490..609     +  CDS            hPEST: PEST degradation sequence from mouse ornithine decarboxylase human codon-optimized
    661..782     -  polyA_signal   SV40 poly(A) signal: SV40 polyadenylation signal
    805..873     -  CDS            large T antigen (fragment): large T antigen from SV40 (simian virus 40)
    889..1021    +  CDS            TcR (fragment): tetracycline efflux protein; tet; confers resistance to tetracycline
   1201..1789    -  rep_origin     ori: high-copy-number ColE1/pMB1/pBR322/pUC origin of replication
   1989..2849    -  CDS            AmpR: β-lactamase confers resistance to ampicillin, carbenicillin, and related antibiotics
   2850..2891    -  promoter       AmpR promoter (fragment): bla
   2954..3002    +  polyA_signal   poly(A) signal: synthetic polyadenylation signal
   3016..3107    +  misc_feature   pause site: RNA polymerase II transcriptional pause signal from the human α2 globin gene
   6993..486     +  CDS            luciferase (across the origin): firefly luciferase synthetic luc2 version of the luciferase gene
