[The description below was written by a language model from this plasmid's Addgene catalogue record and pLannotate feature annotations shown in this document.]
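Description:
pGL4.11_Nued2_E1_dAP1 is a mammalian luciferase reporter plasmid built on a pGL4.11_Nued2 backbone, designed to measure the activity of a mutated version of mouse Igf1 enhancer 1. It is propagated in E. coli as a high-copy plasmid through a ColE1/pUC-type origin and selected with ampicillin via the β-lactamase gene. Short annotated fragments of SV40 large T antigen and a tetracycline resistance gene appear to be backbone remnants rather than functional units.

The reporter is the synthetic firefly luciferase luc2, which spans the numbering origin of the 8,156 nt sequence and is followed directly by a human codon-optimised PEST degradation sequence from mouse ornithine decarboxylase. This destabilises the enzyme so that the signal follows changes in transcription more closely instead of accumulating. An SV40 poly(A) signal lies just after the reporter. Upstream of the regulatory region, a synthetic poly(A) signal and an RNA polymerase II pause site from the human α2 globin gene limit read-through transcription from the backbone, reducing background.

The roughly 3.9 kb between the pause site and the start of luc2 is unannotated. It presumably holds the backbone's promoter element and the Gibson-cloned enhancer insert, but the record does not state the promoter or define what "Nued2" refers to. The insert, dAP1, is a mouse-derived variant of Igf1 enhancer 1 in which the upstream AP1 site has been knocked out, leaving only the downstream AP1 site. The construct is suited to testing how individual AP1 motifs contribute to enhancer-driven transcription, most likely by comparison with other versions of the enhancer, although the record lists no companion constructs.
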