Addgene plasmid #203835: pGL4.11_Nued2_E1_dAP1
Purpose: Luciferase reporter plasmid for Igf1 enhancer 1 containing only the downstream AP1 site
Depositing lab: Ivo Spiegel. Depositing organization: Weizmann Institute of Science. Publication: Single genomic enhancers drive experience-dependent GABAergic plasticity to maintain sensory processing in the adult cortex. Roethler O, Zohar E, Cohen-Kashi Malina K, Bitan L, Gabel HW, Spiegel I. Neuron. 2023 Jun 20:S0896-6273(23)00399-9. doi: 10.1016/j.neuron.2023.05.026. PubMed 37354902.
Backbone
  Vector backbone: pGL4.11_Nued2
  Vector type: Mammalian Expression
Growth in bacteria
  Bacterial resistance: Ampicillin, 100 μg/mL
  Growth temperature: 37°C
  Growth strain: DH5alpha
  Copy number: High Copy
Gene/Insert
  Gene/Insert name: dAP1
  Species: M. musculus (mouse)
  Mutation: KO of AP1 upstream
  Cloning method: Gibson Cloning
Terms and licenses: Academic/Nonprofit Terms; Industry Terms: Not Available to Industry
How to cite: pGL4.11_Nued2_E1_dAP1 was a gift from Ivo Spiegel (Addgene plasmid # 203835 ; http://n2t.net/addgene:203835 ; RRID:Addgene_203835)
